Addgene plasmid #196342: pAV-U6+27-Tornado-RhoBAST-MS2
Purpose: Overexpression of circular RhoBAST-MS2
Depositing lab: Murat Sunbul. Depositing organization: Universitaet Heidelberg. Publication: Fast-exchanging spirocyclic rhodamine probes for aptamer-based super-resolution RNA imaging. Englert D, Burger EM, Grun F, Verma MS, Lackner J, Lampe M, Buhler B, Schokolowski J, Nienhaus GU, Jaschke A, Sunbul M. Nat Commun. 2023 Jun 30;14(1):3879. doi: 10.1038/s41467-023-39611-1. PubMed 37391423.
Backbone
  Vector backbone: pAV
  Vector type: Mammalian Expression
Growth in bacteria
  Bacterial resistance: Ampicillin, 100 μg/mL
  Growth temperature: 37°C
  Growth strain: DH5alpha
  Copy number: High Copy
Gene/Insert
  Gene/Insert name: Tornado-RhoBAST-MS2
  Species: Synthetic
  Promoter: U6+27
  Cloning method: Restriction Enzyme; 5′ cloning site NotI (unknown if destroyed); 3′ cloning site SacII (unknown if destroyed)
Terms and licenses: Academic/Nonprofit Terms; Industry Terms: Not Available to Industry
Depositor comments: Cloned using pAV-U6+27-Tornado-Broccoli(#124360) . Please visit https://www.biorxiv.org/content/10.1101/2022.10.24.513449v1 for bioRxiv preprint.
How to cite: pAV-U6+27-Tornado-RhoBAST-MS2 was a gift from Murat Sunbul (Addgene plasmid # 196342 ; http://n2t.net/addgene:196342 ; RRID:Addgene_196342)
