[The description below was written by a language model from this plasmid's Addgene catalogue record and pLannotate feature annotations shown in this document.]
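Description:
pAV-U6+27-Tornado-RhoBAST-MS2 is a 6.2 kb mammalian expression plasmid built on the pAV backbone for overexpressing a circular RNA that combines the RhoBAST aptamer with an MS2 element. It is maintained in E. coli as a high-copy plasmid through a ColE1/pUC-type origin and selected with ampicillin via the β-lactamase gene; an f1 origin is also present. The backbone carries fragments of AAV2 inverted terminal repeats. Between them lie the RNA expression unit and an SV40 early promoter-driven cassette containing the Tn5-derived neo gene with flanking ble and transposase fragments, followed by the SV40 small t intron and polyadenylation signal. This cassette could in principle support G418 selection in mammalian cells, although the record does not say it is used this way.

The payload is transcribed by RNA polymerase III from the human U6 promoter in its "U6+27" form, which by general convention retains the first 27 nucleotides of U6 snRNA in the transcript. The synthetic insert, placed between the NotI and SacII sites of the parental Tornado-Broccoli plasmid, sits within the Tornado (twister-optimized RNA for durable overexpression) scaffold. In that system, flanking self-cleaving twister ribozymes trim the transcript to leave ends that are ligated by cellular machinery, yielding a stable circular RNA that accumulates to high levels. The annotation detects one type-P3 twister fragment and an MS2 stem loop, which binds the bacteriophage MS2 coat protein; RhoBAST itself, an aptamer that binds rhodamine-based fluorogenic dyes, is not annotated by the automated tool. The associated work concerns aptamer-based super-resolution RNA imaging with fast-exchanging rhodamine probes, and this construct supplies abundant circular RhoBAST-MS2 RNA in mammalian cells for such imaging.
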