Features (pLannotate 1.2.2; 21 found; start..end, strand, type, name):
     25..265     +  promoter       U6 promoter: RNA polymerase III promoter for human U6 snRNA
    311..377     +  ncRNA          twister-P3 (fragment): Accession: RF03154 - type-P3 twister ribozyme
    398..416     +  misc_RNA       MS2 stem loop: stem loop that binds the bacteriophage MS2 coat protein
    577..597     +  misc_feature   MCS (fragment): pUC18/19 multiple cloning site
    655..776     +  polyA_signal   SV40 poly(A) signal: SV40 polyadenylation signal
    825..954     +  repeat_region  AAV2 ITR (fragment): inverted terminal repeat of adeno-associated virus serotype 2 inverted
    977..1044    +  CDS            lacZα (fragment): LacZα fragment of β-galactosidase; lacZ fragment
   1075..1503    -  rep_origin     f1 ori (sequence partly withheld): f1 bacteriophage origin of replication; arrow indicates direction of (+) strand synthesis
   1530..1634    +  promoter       AmpR promoter: bla
   1635..2495    +  CDS            AmpR: β-lactamase; bla; confers resistance to ampicillin, carbenicillin, and related antibiotics
   2666..3254    +  rep_origin     ori: high-copy-number ColE1/pMB1/pBR322/pUC origin of replication
   3419..3467    -  repeat_region  AAV2 ITR (fragment): inverted terminal repeat of adeno-associated virus serotype 2 inverted
   3523..3657    -  polyA_signal   SV40 poly(A) signal: SV40 polyadenylation signal
   3680..3763    -  CDS            large T antigen (fragment): large T antigen from SV40 (simian virus 40)
   4082..4102    -  CDS            SV40 NLS: nuclear localization signal of SV40 (simian virus 40) large T antigen
   4232..4297    -  intron         small t intron: SV40 (simian virus 40) small t antigen intron
   4299..4373    -  CDS            small t antigen (fragment): SV40 (simian virus 40) small t antigen
   4376..4696    -  CDS            ble (fragment): BLE_KLEPN - Experimental evidence at protein level: Swiss-Prot protein existence level 1. Binding protein with a strong affinity to the bleomycin family of antibiotics. Binds to CL990; an antimitotic-antibiotic compound. From Klebsiella pneumoniae.
   4720..5511    -  CDS            neo: KKA2_KLEPN - Also known as kan, nptII. Experimental evidence at protein level: Swiss-Prot protein existence level 1. Resistance to kanamycin, neomycin, paromomycin, ribostamycin, butirosin and gentamicin B. From Klebsiella pneumoniae.
   5543..5866    -  CDS            tnpA (fragment): TN5P_ECOLX - Also known as tnp. Experimental evidence at protein level: Swiss-Prot protein existence level 1. Mediates transposition of transposon Tn5 by a 'cut and paste' mechanism. First, the monomeric transposase binds the 19 bp inverted DNA repeats flanking the transposon. Then, dimerization of the DNA- bound transposase creates a synaptic DNA complex. After nicking of the first DNA strand, excision of the transposon proceeds through a series of intermediates. The transposase then mediates the insertion of the transposon at a new site by strand transfer. The activity of the wild- type tran
   5868..6197    -  promoter       SV40 promoter: SV40 enhancer and early promoter
>Addgene plasmid #196342 | pAV-U6+27-Tornado-RhoBAST-MS2 | addgene full sequence | sequence record 384489 | Addgene NGS Result
GCCGGATCCAAGGTCGGGCAGGAAGAGGGCCTATTTCCCATGATTCCTTCATATTTGCATATACGATACA
AGGCTGTTAGAGAGATAATTAGAATTAATTTGACTGTAAACACAAAGATATTAGTACAAAATACGTGACG
TAGAAAGTAATAATTTCTTGGGTAGTTTGCAGTTTTAAAATTATGTTTTAAAATGGACTATCATATGCTT
ACCGTAACTTGAAAGTATTTCGATTTCTTGGCTTTATATATCTTGTGGAAAGGACGAAACACCGTGCTCG
CTTCGGCAGCACATATACTAGTCGACGGGCCGCACTCGCCGGTCCCAAGCCCGGATAAAATGGGAGGGGG
CGGGAAACCGCCTAACCATGCCGAGTGCGGCCGCACCTCGGCGGCCAACATGAGGATCACCCATGTCTGC
AGGGCCGCCGTGAAGGAGAGGCGCAAGGTTAACCGCCTCAGGTGTGGCCGCGGTCGGCGTGGACTGTAGA
ACACTGCCAATGCCGGTCCCAAGCCCGGATAAAAGTGGAGGGTACAGTCCACGCTCTAGAGCGGACTTCG
GTCCGCTTTTTACTAGGACCTGCAGGCATGCAAGCTTGACGTCGGTTACCGATATCCATATGGCGACCGC
ATCGATCTCGAGCCGAGGACTAGTAACTTGTTTATTGCAGCTTATAATGGTTACAAATAAAGCAATAGCA
TCACAAATTTCACAAATAAAGCATTTTTTTCACTGCATTCTAGTTGTGGTTTGTCCAAACTCATCAATGT
ATCTTATCATGTCTTACGTAGATAAGTAGCATGGCGGGTTAATCATTAACTACAAGGAACCCCTAGTGAT
GGAGTTGGCCACTCCCTCTCTGCGCGCTCGCTCGCTCACTGAGGCCGGGCGACCAAAGGTCGCCCGACGC
CCGGGCTTTGCCCGGGCGGCCTCAGTGAGCGAGCGAGCGCGCAGAGAGGGACAGATCTGCAGATCTGCTG
GCGTAATAGCGAAGAGGCCCGCACCGATCGCCCTTCCCAACAGTTGCGCAGCCTGAATGGCGAATGGAAA
TTGTAAGCGTTAATATTTTGTTAAAATTCGCGTTAAATTTTTGTTAAATCAGCTCATTTTTTAACCAATA
GGCCGAAATCGGCAAAATCCCTTATAAATCAAAAGAATAGACCGAGATAGGGT
[37 nt withheld, positions 1174-1210]
AAAGAACGTGGACTCCAACGTCAAAGG
[49 nt withheld, positions 1238-1286]
T
[91 nt withheld, positions 1288-1378]
G
[124 nt withheld, positions 1380-1503]
CAGGTGGCACTTTTCGGGGAAATGTGCGCGGAACCCCTATTTGTTTATTTTTCTAAATACATTCAAATAT
GTATCCGCTCATGAGACAATAACCCTGATAAATGCTTCAATAATATTGAAAAAGGAAGAGTATGAGTATT
CAACATTTCCGTGTCGCCCTTATTCCCTTTTTTGCGGCATTTTGCCTTCCTGTTTTTGCTCACCCAGAAA
CGCTGGTGAAAGTAAAAGATGCTGAAGATCAGTTGGGTGCACGAGTGGGTTACATCGAACTGGATCTCAA
CAGCGGTAAGATCCTTGAGAGTTTTCGCCCCGAAGAACGTTTTCCAATGATGAGCACTTTTAAAGTTCTG
CTATGTGGCGCGGTATTATCCCGTATTGACGCCGGGCAAGAGCAACTCGGTCGCCGCATACACTATTCTC
AGAATGACTTGGTTGAGTACTCACCAGTCACAGAAAAGCATCTTACGGATGGCATGACAGTAAGAGAATT
ATGCAGTGCTGCCATAACCATGAGTGATAACACTGCGGCCAACTTACTTCTGACAACGATCGGAGGACCG
AAGGAGCTAACCGCTTTTTTGCACAACATGGGGGATCATGTAACTCGCCTTGATCGTTGGGAACCGGAGC
TGAATGAAGCCATACCAAACGACGAGCGTGACACCACGATGCCTGTAGCAATGGCAACAACGTTGCGCAA
ACTATTAACTGGCGAACTACTTACTCTAGCTTCCCGGCAACAATTAATAGACTGGATGGAGGCGGATAAA
GTTGCAGGACCACTTCTGCGCTCGGCCCTTCCGGCTGGCTGGTTTATTGCTGATAAATCTGGAGCCGGTG
AGCGTGGGTCTCGCGGTATCATTGCAGCACTGGGGCCAGATGGTAAGCCCTCCCGTATCGTAGTTATCTA
CACGACGGGGAGTCAGGCAACTATGGATGAACGAAATAGACAGATCGCTGAGATAGGTGCCTCACTGATT
AAGCATTGGTAACTGTCAGACCAAGTTTACTCATATATACTTTAGATTGATTTAAAACTTCATTTTTAAT
TTAAAAGGATCTAGGTGAAGATCCTTTTTGATAATCTCATGACCAAAATCCCTTAACGTGAGTTTTCGTT
CCACTGAGCGTCAGACCCCGTAGAAAAGATCAAAGGATCTTCTTGAGATCCTTTTTTTCTGCGCGTAATC
TGCTGCTTGCAAACAAAAAAACCACCGCTACCAGCGGTGGTTTGTTTGCCGGATCAAGAGCTACCAACTC
TTTTTCCGAAGGTAACTGGCTTCAGCAGAGCGCAGATACCAAATACTGTTCTTCTAGTGTAGCCGTAGTT
AGGCCACCACTTCAAGAACTCTGTAGCACCGCCTACATACCTCGCTCTGCTAATCCTGTTACCAGTGGCT
GCTGCCAGTGGCGATAAGTCGTGTCTTACCGGGTTGGACTCAAGACGATAGTTACCGGATAAGGCGCAGC
GGTCGGGCTGAACGGGGGGTTCGTGCACACAGCCCAGCTTGGAGCGAACGACCTACACCGAACTGAGATA
CCTACAGCGTGAGCTATGAGAAAGCGCCACGCTTCCCGAAGGGAGAAAGGCGGACAGGTATCCGGTAAGC
GGCAGGGTCGGAACAGGAGAGCGCACGAGGGAGCTTCCAGGGGGAAACGCCTGGTATCTTTATAGTCCTG
TCGGGTTTCGCCACCTCTGACTTGAGCGTCGATTTTTGTGATGCTCGTCAGGGGGGCGGAGCCTATGGAA
AAACGCCAGCAACGCGGCCTTTTTACGGTTCCTGGCCTTTTGCTGGCCTTTTGCTCACATGTTCTTTCCT
GCGTTATCCCCTGATTCTGTGGATAACCGTATTACCGCCTTTGAGTGAGCTGATACCGCTCGCCGCAGCC
GAACGACCGAGCGCAGCGAGTCAGTGAGCGAGCGCGCAGAGAGGGAGTGGCCAACTCCATCACTAGGGGT
TCCTGGAGGGGTGGAGTCGTGACGTGAATTACGTCATAGGGTTAGGGAGGTCCTGGATCGATCCAGACAT
GATAAGATACATTGATGAGTTTGGACAAACCACAACTAGAATGCAGTGAAAAAAATGCTTTATTTGTGAA
ATTTGTGATGCTATTGCTTTATTTGTAACCATTATAAGCTGCAATAAACAAGTTAACAACAACAATTGCA
TTCATTTTATGTTTCAGGTTCAGGGGGAGGTGTGGGAGGTTTTTTAAAGCAAGTAAAACCTCTACAAATG
TGGTATGGCTGATTATGATCTCTAGTCAAGGCACTATACATCAAATATTCCTTATTAACCCCTTTACAAA
TTAAAAAGCTAAAGGTACACAATTTTTGAGCATAGTTATTAATAGCAGACACTCTATGCCTGTGTGGAGT
AAGAAAAAACAGTATGTTATGATTATAACTGTTATGCCTACTTATAAAGGTTACAGAATATTTTTCCATA
ATTTTCTTGTATAGCAGTGCAGCTTTTTCCTTTGTGGTGTAAATAGCAAAGCAAGCAAGAGTTCTATTAC
TAAACACAGCATGACTCAAAAAACTTAGCAATTCTGAAGGAAAGTCCTTGGGGTCTTCTACCTTTCTCTT
CTTTTTTGGAGGAGTAGAATGTTGAGAGTCAGCAGTAGCCTCATCATCACTAGATGGCATTTCTTCTGAG
CAAAACAGGTTTTCCTCATTAAAGGCATTCCACCACTGCTCCCATTCATCAGTTCCATAGGTTGGAATCT
AAAATACACAAACAATTAGAATCAGTAGTTTAACACATTATACACTTAAAAATTTTATATTTACCTTAGA
GCTTTAAATCTCTGTAGGTAGTTTGTCCAATTATGTCACACCACAGAAGTAAGGTTCCTTCACAAAGATC
CGGACCAAAGCGGCCATCGTGCCTCCCCACTCCTGCAGTTCGGGGGCATGGATGCGCGGATAGCCGCTGC
TGGTTTCCTGGATGCCGACGGATTTGCACTGCCGGTAGAACTCCGCGAGGTCGTCCAGCCTCAGGCAGCA
GCTGAACCAACTCGCGAGGGGATCGAGCCCGGGGTGGGCGAAGAACTCCAGCATGAGATCCCCGCGCTGG
AGGATCATCCAGCCGGCGTCCCGGAAAACGATTCCGAAGCCCAACCTTTCATAGAAGGCGGCGGTGGAAT
CGAAATCTCGTGATGGCAGGTTGGGCGTCGCTTGGTCGGTCATTTCGAACCCCAGAGTCCCGCTCAGAAG
AACTCGTCAAGAAGGCGATAGAAGGCGATGCGCTGCGAATCGGGAGCGGCGATACCGTAAAGCACGAGGA
AGCGGTCAGCCCATTCGCCGCCAAGCTCTTCAGCAATATCACGGGTAGCCAACGCTATGTCCTGATAGCG
GTCCGCCACACCCAGCCGGCCACAGTCGATGAATCCAGAAAAGCGGCCATTTTCCACCATGATATTCGGC
AAGCAGGCATCGCCATGGGTCACGACGAGATCCTCGCCGTCGGGCATGCGCGCCTTGAGCCTGGCGAACA
GTTCGGCTGGCGCGAGCCCCTGATGCTCTTCGTCCAGATCATCCTGATCGACAAGACCGGCTTCCATCCG
AGTACGTGCTCGCTCGATGCGATGTTTCGCTTGGTGGTCGAATGGGCAGGTAGCCGGATCAAGCGTATGC
AGCCGCCGCATTGCATCAGCCATGATGGATACTTTCTCGGCAGGAGCAAGGTGAGATGACAGGAGATCCT
GCCCCGGCACTTCGCCCAATAGCAGCCAGTCCCTTCCCGCTTCAGTGACAACGTCGAGCACAGCTGCGCA
AGGAACGCCCGTCGTGGCCAGCCACGATAGCCGCGCTGCCTCGTCCTGCAGTTCATTCAGGGCACCGGAC
AGGTCGGTCTTGACAAAAAGAACCGGGCGCCCCTGCGCTGACAGCCGGAACACGGCGGCATCAGAGCAGC
CGATTGTCTGTTGTGCCCAGTCATAGCCGAATAGCCTCTCCACCCAAGCGGCCGGAGAACCTGCGTGCAA
TCCATCTTGTTCAATCATGCGAAACGATCCTCATCCTGTCTCTTGATCAGATCTTGATCCCCTGCGCCAT
CAGATCCTTGGCGGCAAGAAAGCCATCCAGTTTACTTTGCAGGGCTTCCCAACCTTACCAGAGGGCGCCC
CAGCTGGCAATTCCGGTTCGCTTGCTGTCCATAAAACCGCCCAGTCTAGCTATCGCCATGTAAGCCCACT
GCAAGCTACCTGCTTTCTCTTTGCGCTTGCGTTTTCCCTTGTCCAGATAGCCCAGTAGCTGACATTCATC
CGGGGTCAGCACCGTTTCTGCGGACTGGCTTTCTACGTGTTCCGCTTCCTTTAGCAGCCCTTGCGCCCTG
AGTGCTTGCGGCAGCGTGAAGCTTTTTGCAAAAGCCTAGGCCTCCAAAAAAGCCTCCTCACTACTTCTGG
AATAGCTCAGAGGCCGAGGCGGCCTCGGCCTCTGCATAAATAAAAAAAATTAGTCAGCCATGGGGCGGAG
AATGGGCGGAACTGGGCGGAGTTAGGGGCGGGATGGGCGGAGTTAGGGGCGGGACTATGGTTGCTGACTA
ATTGAGATGCATGCTTTGCATACTTCTGCCTGCTGGGGAGCCTGGGGACTTTCCACACCTGGTTGCTGAC
TAATTGAGATGCATGCTTTGCATACTTCTGCCTGCTGGGGAGCCTGGGGACTTTCCACACCCTAACTGAC
ACACATTCCACA
